>Addgene plasmid #186721 | pGWT35S-sfGFP-SKL-Target1 (Mpphot) | addgene full sequence | sequence record 372843 | Addgene NGS Result
TAATACGACTCACTATAGGGCGCGGCCGCAGAATTCGAGCTCGGTACCCGGGATCTCGAGGCCAGATCTC
CCGGGCTCAGAAGACCGAGGGCTATTGAGACTTTTCAACAAAGGGTAATATCGGGAAACCTCCTCGGATT
CCATTGCCCAGCTATCTGTCACTTATCGAAAGGACAGTAGAAAAGGAAGGTGGCTCCTACAAATGCCATC
ATTGCGATAAAGGAAAGGCTATCGTTCAAGATGCCTCTACCGACAGTGGTCCCAAAGATGGACCCCCACC
CACGAGGAACATCGTGGAAAAAGAAGACGTTCCAACCACGTCTTCAAAGCAAGTGGATTGATGTGATATC
TCCACTGACGTAAGGGATGACGCACAATCCCACTATCCTTCGCAAGACCCTTCCTCTATATAAGGAAGTT
CATTTCATTTGGAGAGGACAGGCTTCTTGAGATCCTTCAACAATTACCAACAACAACAAACAACAAACAA
CATTACAATTACTATTTACAATTACAGAATTCGAGCTCGGTACCAAGCTTGGAGGCTCAGGAGGCTCCAC
AAGTTTGTACAAAAAAGCAGGCTTCATGGTGAGCAAGGGCGAGGAGCTGTTCACCGGGGTGGTGCCCATC
CTGGTCGAGCTGGACGGCGACGTAAACGGCCACAAGTTCAGCGTGAGAGGCGAGGGCGAGGGCGATGCCA
CCAACGGCAAGCTGACCCTGAAGTTCATCTGCACCACCGGCAAGCTGCCCGTGCCCTGGCCCACCCTCGT
GACCACCCTGACCTACGGCGTGCAGTGCTTCAGCCGCTACCCCGACCACATGAAGCAGCACGACTTCTTC
AAGTCCGCCATGCCCGAAGGCTACGTCCAGGAGCGCACCATCTCTTTCAAGGACGACGGCACTTACAAGA
CCCGCGCCGAGGTGAAGTTCGAGGGCGACACCCTGGTGAACCGCATCGAGCTGAAGGGCATCGACTTCAA
GGAGGACGGCAACATCCTGGGGCACAAGCTGGAGTACAACTTCAACAGCCACAACGTCTATATCACTGCC
GACAAGCAGAAGAACGGCATCAAGGCCAACTTCAAGATCCGCCACAACGTTGAGGACGGCAGCGTGCAGC
TCGCCGACCACTACCAGCAGAACACCCCCATCGGCGACGGCCCCGTGCTGCTGCCCGACAACCACTACCT
GAGCACCCAGTCCGTTCTGAGCAAAGACCCCAACGAGAAGCGCGATCACATGGTCCTGCTGGAGTTCGTG
ACCGCCGCCGGGATCACTCTCGGCATGGACGAGCTGTACAAGGACCGGCAGACGATGAATCCGTGGAGGG
GCTAGGTCCAAACTCTAAGTCTAAGCTTTGACCCAGCTTTCTTGTACAAAGTGGTTGGAGGCTCAGGAGG
CTCCCCATGGGCTAGCACTAGTATCTAGAATCGTTCAAACATTTGGCAATAAAGTTTCTTAAGATTGAAT
CCTGTTGCCGGTCTTGCGATGATTATCATATAATTTCTGTTGAATTACGTTAAGCATGTAATAATTAACA
TGTAATGCATGACGTTATTTATGAGATGGGTTTTTATGATTAGAGTCCCGCAATTATACATTTAATACGC
GATAGAAAACAAAATATAGCGCGCAAACTAGGATAAATTATCGCGCGCGGTGTCATCTATGTTACTAGAT
GCGGCCGCAATTGTGGATCCGCTCTAGAGTCGACCTGCAGGCATGCAAGCTTGCGGCCGCGTATTCTATA
GTGTCACCTAAATAGCATGGCGTAATCATGGTCATAGCTGTTTCCTGTGTGAAATTGTTATCCGCTCACA
ATTCCACACAACATACGAGCCGGAAGCATAAAGTGTAAAGCCTGGGGTGCCTAATGAGTGAGCTAACTCA
CATTAATTGCGTTGCGCTCACTGCCCGCTTTCCAGTCGGGAAACCTGTCGTGCCAGCTGCATTAATGAAT
CGGCCAACGCGCGGGGAGAGGCGGTTTGCGTATTGGGCGCTCTTCCGCTTCCTCGCTCACTGACTCGCTG
CGCTCGGTCGTTCGGCTGCGGCGAGCGGTATCAGCTCACTCAAAGGCGGTAATACGGTTATCCACAGAAT
CAGGGGATAACGCAGGAAAGAACATGTGAGCAAAAGGCCAGCAAAAGGCCAGGAACCGTAAAAAGGCCGC
GTTGCTGGCGTTTTTCCATAGGCTCCGCCCCCCTGACGAGCATCACAAAAATCGACGCTCAAGTCAGAGG
TGGCGAAACCCGACAGGACTATAAAGATACCAGGCGTTTCCCCCTGGAAGCTCCCTCGTGCGCTCTCCTG
TTCCGACCCTGCCGCTTACCGGATACCTGTCCGCCTTTCTCCCTTCGGGAAGCGTGGCGCTTTCTCATAG
CTCACGCTGTAGGTATCTCAGTTCGGTGTAGGTCGTTCGCTCCAAGCTGGGCTGTGTGCACGAACCCCCC
GTTCAGCCCGACCGCTGCGCCTTATCCGGTAACTATCGTCTTGAGTCCAACCCGGTAAGACACGACTTAT
CGCCACTGGCAGCAGCCACTGGTAACAGGATTAGCAGAGCGAGGTATGTAGGCGGTGCTACAGAGTTCTT
GAAGTGGTGGCCTAACTACGGCTACACTAGAAGAACAGTATTTGGTATCTGCGCTCTGCTGAAGCCAGTT
ACCTTCGGAAAAAGAGTTGGTAGCTCTTGATCCGGCAAACAAACCACCGCTGGTAGCGGTGGTTTTTTTG
TTTGCAAGCAGCAGATTACGCGCAGAAAAAAAGGATCTCAAGAAGATCCTTTGATCTTTTCTACGGGGTC
TGACGCTCAGTGGAACGAAAACTCACGTTAAGGGATTTTGGTCATGAGATTATCAAAAAGGATCTTCACC
TAGATCCTTTTAAATTAAAAATGAAGTTTTAAATCAATCTAAAGTATATATGTTTTAATTAGAAAAACTC
ATCGAGCATCAAATGAAACTGCAATTTATTCATATCAGGATTATCAATACCATATTTTTGAAAAAGCCGT
TTCTGTAATGAAGGAGAAAACTCACCGAGGCAGTTCCATAGGATGGCAAGATCCTGGTATCGGTCTGCGA
TTCCGACTCGTCCAACATCAATACAACCTATTAATTTCCCCTCGTCAAAAATAAGGTTATCAAGTGAGAA
ATCACCATGAGTGACGACTGAATCCGGTGAGAATGGCAATAGCTTATGCATTTCTTTCCAGACTTGTTCA
ACAGGCCAGCCATTACGCTCGTCATCAAAATCACTCGCATCAACCAAACCGTTATTCATTCGTGATTGCG
CCTGAGCGAGACGAAATACGCGATCGCTGTTAAAAGGACAATTACAAACAGGAATCGAATGCAACCGGCG
CAGGAACACTGCCAGCGCATCAACAATATTTTCACCTGAATCAGGATATTCTTCTAATACCTGGAATGCT
GTTTTCCCTGGGATCGCAGAGGTGAGTAACCATGCATCATCAGGAGTACGGATAAAATGCTTGATGGTCG
GAAGAGGCATAAATTCCGTCAGCCAGTTTAGTCTGACCATCTCATCTGTAACATCATTGGCAACGCTACC
TTTGCCATGTTTCAGAAACAACTCTGGCGCATCGGGCTTCCCATACAATCGATAGATTGTCGCACCTGAT
TGCCCGACATTATCGCGAGCCCATTTATACCCATATAAATCAGCATCCATGTTGGAATTTAATCGCGGCC
TTGAGCAAGACGTTTCCCGTTGAATATGGCTCATAACACCCCTTGTATTACTGTTTATGTAAGCAGACAT
AAGCATTTATCAGGGTTATTGTCTCATGAGCGGATACATATTTGAATGTATTTAGAAAAATAAACAAATA
GGGGTTCCGCGCACATTTCCCCGAAAAGTGCCACCTGACGTCTAAGAAACCATTATTATCATGACATTAA
CCTATAAAAATAGGCGTATCACGAGGCCCTTTCGTCTCGCGCGTTTCGGTGATGACGGTGAAAACCTCTG
ACACATGCAGCTCCCGGAGACGGTCACAGCTTGTCTGTAAGCGGATGCCGGGAGCAGACAAGCCCGTCAG
GGCGCGTCAGCGGGTGTTGGCGGGTGTCGGGGCTGGCTTAACTATGCGGCATCAGAGCAGATTGTACTGA
GAGTGCACCATATGCGGTGTGAAATACCGCACAGATGCGTAAGGAGAAAATATTACTACAGGCGCCATTC
GCCATTCAGGCTGCGCAACTGTTGGGAAGGGCGATCGGTGCGGGCCTCTTCGCTATTACGCCAGCTGGCG
AAAGGGGGATGTGCTGCAAGGCGATTAAGTTGGGTAACGCCAGGGTTTTCCCAGTCACGACGTTGTAAAA
CGACGGCCAGTGAGCTAGTG
Features (pLannotate 1.2.2; 22 found; start..end, strand, type, name):
      1..19      +  promoter       T7 promoter: promoter for bacteriophage T7 RNA polymerase
     31..52      +  misc_feature   MCS (fragment): pUC18/19 multiple cloning site
     96..440     +  promoter       CaMV 35S promoter: strong constitutive promoter from cauliflower mosaic virus
    392..438     +  promoter       minimal CaMV 35S promoter: minimal 35S promoter from cauliflower mosaic virus
    460..515     +  misc_feature   TMV Ω: translational enhancer from the tobacco mosaic virus 5'-leader sequence (Gallie et al., 1988)
    517..534     +  misc_feature   MCS (fragment): pUC18/19 multiple cloning site
    559..583     +  protein_bind   attB1: mutant version of attB; recombination site for the Gateway® BP reaction BP Clonase™
    586..1302    +  CDS            oxGFP: oxGFP is a basic (constitutively fluorescent) green fluorescent protein published in 2015, derived from Aequorea victoria.
   1361..1385    -  protein_bind   attB2: mutant version of attB; recombination site for the Gateway® BP reaction BP Clonase™
   1430..1680    +  terminator     NOS terminator: nopaline synthase terminator and poly(A) signal
   1702..1732    +  misc_feature   MCS (fragment): pUC18/19 multiple cloning site
   1745..1763    -  promoter       SP6 promoter: promoter for bacteriophage SP6 RNA polymerase
   1805..1821    -  protein_bind   lac operator: The lac repressor binds to the lac operator to inhibit transcription in E. coli. This inhibition can be relieved by adding lactose or isopropyl-β-D-thiogalactopyranoside (IPTG). lac repressor encoded by lacI
   1829..1859    -  promoter       lac promoter: promoter for the E. coli lac operon
   1874..1895    -  protein_bind   CAP binding site: CAP binding activates transcription in the presence of cAMP. E. coli catabolite activator protein
   1908..2000    -  CDS            lacI (fragment): lac repressor; lacI; The lac repressor binds to the lac operator to inhibit transcription in E. coli. This inhibition can be relieved by adding lactose or isopropyl-β-D-thiogalactopyranoside (IPTG).
   2183..2771    -  rep_origin     ori: high-copy-number ColE1/pMB1/pBR322/pUC origin of replication
   2929..3744    -  CDS            KanR: aminoglycoside phosphotransferase; aph(3')-Ia; confers resistance to kanamycin in bacteria or G418 (Geneticin®) in eukaryotes
   3781..3861    -  promoter       AmpR promoter (fragment): bla
   3956..3991    +  CDS            rop (fragment): Rop protein, which maintains plasmids at low copy number; rop
   4093..4182    +  misc_feature   bom (fragment): basis of mobility region from pBR322
   4198..4353    -  CDS            lacZα (fragment): LacZα fragment of β-galactosidase; lacZ fragment
