[The description below was written by a language model from this plasmid's Addgene catalogue record and pLannotate feature annotations shown in this document.]
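Description:
pGWT35S-sfGFP-SKL-Target1 (Mpphot) is a small (about 4.4 kb) plasmid for transient expression in plant cells, built on the pGWT35S backbone. Although the catalogue lists the vector type as bacterial expression, its stated purpose and its regulatory elements are plant-oriented. It is propagated in E. coli through a high-copy ColE1/pUC-type origin and selected with kanamycin via an aminoglycoside phosphotransferase gene. The remaining backbone annotations (T7 and SP6 promoters, lac promoter/operator, and fragments of lacI, lacZα, rop and bom) are cloning-vector remnants. No T-DNA borders or plant selection marker are annotated, which fits direct transient delivery rather than stable transformation.

The expression cassette consists of the CaMV 35S promoter followed by the tobacco mosaic virus Ω leader, a translational enhancer. These drive a synthetic insert flanked by attB1 and attB2 sites, indicating Gateway recombination into the vector, and the cassette ends with the NOS terminator and polyadenylation signal. The insert is recorded as superfolder GFP fused to SKL, the C-terminal tripeptide peroxisome targeting signal, together with the "Target 1" sequence from Mpphot. The annotation software labels the fluorescent protein ORF as oxGFP, a closely related Aequorea GFP derivative. It does not separately annotate the SKL or target segment, so their exact arrangement is not shown.

The plasmid belongs to the SKLPT imaging system, which uses a peroxisome-targeted fluorescent protein to pre-evaluate genome-editing modules in vivo. It is designated the positive control vector for target 1. As such, it presumably shows the punctate peroxisomal GFP pattern that serves as the reference readout, although the record does not spell out the assay logic.
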