Addgene plasmid #186721: pGWT35S-sfGFP-SKL-Target1 (Mpphot)
Purpose: Transient expression vector for SKLPT imaging for target 1 (Mpphot) in plant cells (Positive control vector).
Depositing lab: Yutaka Kodama. Depositing organization: Utsunomiya University. Publication: SKLPT imaging: Efficient in vivo pre-evaluation of genome-editing modules using fluorescent protein with peroxisome targeting signal. Konno R, Tanaka H, Kodama Y. Biochem Biophys Res Commun. 2018 Sep 3;503(1):235-241. doi: 10.1016/j.bbrc.2018.06.008. Epub 2018 Jun 12. PubMed 29885839.
Backbone
  Vector backbone: pGWT35S
  Vector type: Bacterial Expression
Growth in bacteria
  Bacterial resistance: Kanamycin, 50 μg/mL
  Growth temperature: 37°C
  Growth strain: DH5alpha
  Copy number: Unknown
Gene/Insert
  Gene/Insert name: sfGFP-SKL-Mphot (alt name: sfGFP-SKL-Target1)
  Species: Synthetic
Terms and licenses: Academic/Nonprofit Terms; Industry Terms: Not Available to Industry
How to cite: pGWT35S-sfGFP-SKL-Target1 (Mpphot) was a gift from Yutaka Kodama (Addgene plasmid # 186721 ; http://n2t.net/addgene:186721 ; RRID:Addgene_186721)
